>Addgene plasmid #244687 | CL20_mEGFP_FOidr_135 | addgene full sequence | sequence record 488158 | Addgene NGS Result
AAAAAAAATCTAACCTCAAGTCAAGGCTTTTCTATGGAATAAGGAATGGACAGCAGGGGGCTGTTTCATA
TACTGATGACCTCTTTATAGCCAACCTTTGTTCATGGCAGCCAGCATATGGGCATATGTTGCCAAACTCT
AAACCAAATACTCATTCTGATGTTTTAAATGATTTGCCCTCCCATATGTCCTTCCGAGTGAGAGACACAA
AAAATTCCAACACACTATTGCAATGAAAATAAATTTCCTTTATTAGCCAGAAGTCAGATGCTCAAGGGGC
TTCATGATGTCCCCATAATTTTTGGCAGAGGGAAAAAGATCTGCTAGCTCGAGCAGCTGAAGCTTTATTG
AGGCTTAAGCAGTGGGTTCCCTAGTTAGCCAGAGAGCTCCCAGGCTCAGATCTGGTCTAACCAGAGAGAC
CCAGTACAGGCAAAAAGCAGATCTTGTCTTCTTTGGGAGTGAATTAGCCCTTCCAGTCCCCCCTTTTCTT
TTAAAAAGTGGCTAAGATCTACAGCTGCCTTGTAAGTCATTGGTCTTAAAGGTACCGTAATCTTATCTAG
AACCGGTTCAACGAGGGACAGTATCTAATGGGCCAGGCGGACTTGGACTGCCGGGGCGAGAAGGACCAGC
ACTTCCAGCCTCGCTGGGAGAGGCAGCTCCTACGGGTAAACTGGGTCCAAGGCTGTGTGCGGCCTCGGGT
GGTCCAGGAACTGGGTCCGCGACAACAGCAGTTGGTCCCTGCAAAGATTGGCCGCAGACATGGTGCCGGG
AAGCGGCCGCACTTCCCCCGGAGCCTCCGCTTCCGCCCTTGTACAGCTCGTCCATGCCGAGAGTGATCCC
GGCGGCGGTCACGAACTCCAGCAGGACCATGTGATCGCGCTTCTCGTTGGGGTCTTTGCTCAGCTTGGAC
TGGGTGCTCAGGTAGTGGTTGTCGGGCAGCAGCACGGGGCCGTCGCCGATGGGGGTGTTCTGCTGGTAGT
GGTCGGCGAGCTGCACGCTGCCGTCCTCGATGTTGTGGCGGATCTTGAAGTTCACCTTGATGCCGTTCTT
CTGCTTGTCGGCCATGATATAGACGTTGTGGCTGTTGTAGTTGTACTCCAGCTTGTGCCCCAGGATGTTG
CCGTCCTCCTTGAAGTCGATGCCCTTCAGCTCGATGCGGTTCACCAGGGTGTCGCCCTCGAACTTCACCT
CGGCGCGGGTCTTGTAGTTGCCGTCGTCCTTGAAGAAGATGGTGCGCTCCTGGACGTAGCCTTCGGGCAT
GGCGGACTTGAAGAAGTCGTGCTGCTTCATGTGGTCGGGGTAGCGGCTGAAGCACTGCACGCCGTAGGTC
AGGGTGGTCACGAGGGTGGGCCAGGGCACGGGCAGCTTGCCGGTGGTGCAGATGAACTTCAGGGTCAGCT
TGCCGTAGGTGGCATCGCCCTCGCCCTCGCCGGACACGCTGAACTTGTGGCCGTTTACGTCGCCGTCCAG
CTCGACCAGGATGGGCACCACCCCGGTGAACAGCTCCTCGCCCTTGCTCACCATGGTGGCGACCGGTGGA
TCCCGGGCCCGCGGTACCGTCGACTGCAGAATTCGGTTCACTAAACGAGCCCGGTTCACTAAACGAGCTC
TGCTTATATAGACCTCCCACCGTACACGCCTACCGCCCATTTGCGTCAATGGGGCGGAGTTGTTACGACA
TTTTGGAAAGTCCCGTTGATTTTGGTGCCAAAACAAACTCCCATTGACGTCAATGGGGTGGAGACTTGGA
AATCCCCGTGAGTCAAACCGCTATCCACGCCCATTGATGTACTGCCAAAACCGCATCACCATGGTAATAG
CGATGACTAATACGTAGATGTACTGCCAAGTAGGAAAGTCCCATAAGGTCATGTACTGGGCATAATGCCA
GGCGGGCCATTTACCGTCATTGACGTCAATAGGGGGCGTACTTGGCATATGATACACTTGATGTACTGCC
AAGTGGGCAGTTTACCGTAAATACTCCACCCATTGACGTCAATGGAAAGTCCCTATTGGCGTTACTATGG
GAACATACGTCATTATTGACGTCAATGGGCGGGGGTCGTTGGGCGGTCAGCCAGGCGGGCCATTTACCGT
AAGTTATGTAACGCGGAACTCCATATATGGGCTATGAACTAATGACCCCGTAATTGATTACTATTAATAA
CTAGCACGCGTTCGAAGCTTGAGCTCGGTCCCCTCGGGGTTGGGAGGTGGGTCTGAAACGATAATGGTGA
ATATCCCTGCCTAACTCTATTCACTATAGAAAGTACAGCAAAAACTATTCTTAAACCTACCAAGCCTCCT
ACTATCATTATGAATAATTTTATATACCACAGCCAATTTGTTATGTTAAACCAATTCCACAAACTTGCCC
ATTTATCTAATTCCAATAATTCTTGTTCATTCTTTTCTTGCTGGTTTTGCGATTCTTCAATTAAGGAGTG
TATTAAGCTTGTGTAATTGTTAATTTCTCTGTCCCACTCCATCCAGGTCGTGTGATTCCAAATCTGTTCC
AGAGATTTATTACTCCAACTAGCATTCCAAGGCACAGCAGTGGTGCAAATGAGTTTTCCAGAGCAACCCC
AAATCCCCAGGAGCTGTTGATCCTTTAGGTATCTTTCCACAGCCAGGATTCTTGCCTGGAGCTGCTTGAT
GCCCCAGACTGTGAGTTGCAACAGATGCTGTTGCGCCTCAATAGCCCTCAGCAAATTGTTCTGCTGCTGC
ACTATACCAGACAATAATTGTCTGGCCTGTACCGTCAGCGTCATTGACGCTGCGCCCATAGTGCTTCCTG
CTGCTCCCAAGAACCCAAGGAACAAAGCTCCTATTCCCACTGCTCTTTTTTCTCTCTGCACCACTCTTCT
CTTTGCCTTGGTGGGTGCTACTCCTAATGGTTCAATTTTTACTACTTTATATTTATATAATTCACTTCTC
CAATTGTCCCTCATATCTCCTCCTTATGGTGTTTTACTAAACTTTTCCATGTTCTAATCCTCATCCTGTC
TACTTGCCACACAATCATCACCTGCCATCTGTTTTCCATAATCCCTAATGATCTTTGCTTTTCTTCTTGG
CACTACTTTTATGTCACTATTATCTTGTATTACTACTGCCCCTTCACCTTTCCAGAGGAGCTTTGCTGGT
CCTTTCCAAAGTGGATTTCTGCTGTCCCTGTAATAAACCCGAAAATTTTGAATTTTTGTAATTTGTTTTT
GTAATTCTTTAGTTTGTATGTCTGTTGCTATTATGTCTACTATTCTTTCCCCTGCACTGTACCCCCCAAT
CCCCCCTTTTCTTTTAAAATTGTGGATGAATACTGCCATTTGTACTGCTGTCTTAAGATGTTCAGCCTGA
TCTCTTACCTGTCCTATAATTTTCTTTAATTCTTTATTCATAGATTCTACTACTCCTTGACTTTGGGGAT
TGTAGGGAATTTCCAGGTCTGAAGATCCTGCTGCTTGCTGTGCTTTTTTCTTACTTTTGTTTTGCTCTTC
CTCTATCTTGTCTAAAGCTTCCTTGGTGTCTTTTATCTCTATCCTTTGATGCACACAATAGAGGGTTGCT
ACTGTATTATATAATGATCTAAGTTCTTCTGATCCTGTCTGAAGGGATGGTTGTAGCTGTCCCAGTATTT
GTCTACAGCCTTCTGATGTTTCTAACAGGCCAGTATTAACTGCGAATCGTTCTAGCTCCCTGCTTGCCCA
TACTATATGTTTTAATTTATATTTTTTCTTTCCCCCTGGCCTTAACCGAATTTTTTCCCATCGCGATCTA
ATTCTCCCCCGCTTAATACTGACGCTCTCGCACCCATCTCTCTCCTTCTAGCCTCCGCTAGTCAAAATTT
TTGGCGTACTCACCAGTCGCCGCCCCTCGCCTCTTGCCGTGCGCGCTTCAGCAAGCCGAGTCCTGCGTCG
AGAGAGCTCCTCTGGTTTCCCTTTCGCTTTCAAGTCCCTGTTCGGGCGCCACTGCTAGAGATTTTCCACA
CTGACTAAAAGGGTCTGAGGGATCTCTAGTTACCAGAGTCACACAACAGACGGGCACACACTACTTGAAG
CACTCAAGGCAAGCTTTATTGAGGCTTAAGCAGTGGGTTCCCTAGTTAGCCAGAGAGCTCCCAGGCTCAG
ATCTGGTCTAACCAGAGAGACCCAGTACAGGCAAAAAGCAGCTGCTTATATGCAGGATCTGAGGGCTCGC
CACTCCCCAGTCCCGCCCAGGCCACGCCTCCCATGGTAATAGCGATGACTAATACGTAGATGTACTGCCA
AGTAGGAAAGTCCCATAAGGTCATGTACTGGGCATAATGCCAGGCGGGCCATTTACCGTCATTGACGTCA
ATAGGGGGCGTACTTGGCATATGATACACTTGATGTACTGCCAAGTGGGCAGTTTACCGTAAATACTCCA
CCCATTGACGTCAATGGAAAGTCCCTATTGGCGTTACTATGGGAACATACGTCATTATTGACGTCAATGG
GCGGGGGTCGTTGGGCGGTCAGCCAGGCGGGCCATTTACCGTAAGTTATGTAACGCGGAACTCCATATAT
GGGCTATGAACTAATGACCCCGTAATTGATTACTATTAATAACTAGTCAATAATCAATGTCGACCCAGGT
GGCACTTTTCGGGGAAATGTGCGCGGAACCCCTATTTGTTTATTTTTCTAAATACATTCAAATATGTATC
CGCTCATGAGACAATAACCCTGATAAATGCTTCAATAATATTGAAAAAGGAAGAGTATGAGTATTCAACA
TTTCCGTGTCGCCCTTATTCCCTTTTTTGCGGCATTTTGCCTTCCTGTTTTTGCTCACCCAGAAACGCTG
GTGAAAGTAAAAGATGCTGAAGATCAGTTGGGTGCACGAGTGGGTTACATCGAACTGGATCTCAACAGCG
GTAAGATCCTTGAGAGTTTTCGCCCCGAAGAACGTTTTCCAATGATGAGCACTTTTAAAGTTCTGCTATG
TGGCGCGGTATTATCCCGTATTGACGCCGGGCAAGAGCAACTCGGTCGCCGCATACACTATTCTCAGAAT
GACTTGGTTGAGTACTCACCAGTCACAGAAAAGCATCTTACGGATGGCATGACAGTAAGAGAATTATGCA
GTGCTGCCATAACCATGAGTGATAACACTGCGGCCAACTTACTTCTGACAACGATCGGAGGACCGAAGGA
GCTAACCGCTTTTTTGCACAACATGGGGGATCATGTAACTCGCCTTGATCGTTGGGAACCGGAGCTGAAT
GAAGCCATACCAAACGACGAGCGTGACACCACGATGCCTGTAGCAATGGCAACAACGTTGCGCAAACTAT
TAACTGGCGAACTACTTACTCTAGCTTCCCGGCAACAATTAATAGACTGGATGGAGGCGGATAAAGTTGC
AGGACCACTTCTGCGCTCGGCCCTTCCGGCTGGCTGGTTTATTGCTGATAAATCTGGAGCCGGTGAGCGT
GGGTCTCGCGGTATCATTGCAGCACTGGGGCCAGATGGTAAGCCCTCCCGTATCGTAGTTATCTACACGA
CGGGGAGTCAGGCAACTATGGATGAACGAAATAGACAGATCGCTGAGATAGGTGCCTCACTGATTAAGCA
TTGGTAACTGTCAGACCAAGTTTACTCATATATACTTTAGATTGATTTAAAACTTCATTTTTAATTTAAA
AGGATCTAGGTGAAGATCCTTTTTGATAATCTCATGACCAAAATCCCTTAACGTGAGTTTTCGTTCCACT
GAGCGTCAGACCCCGTAGAAAAGATCAAAGGATCTTCTTGAGATCCTTTTTTTCTGCGCGTAATCTGCTG
CTTGCAAACAAAAAAACCACCGCTACCAGCGGTGGTTTGTTTGCCGGATCAAGAGCTACCAACTCTTTTT
CCGAAGGTAACTGGCTTCAGCAGAGCGCAGATACCAAATACTGTTCTTCTAGTGTAGCCGTAGTTAGGCC
ACCACTTCAAGAACTCTGTAGCACCGCCTACATACCTCGCTCTGCTAATCCTGTTACCAGTGGCTGCTGC
CAGTGGCGATAAGTCGTGTCTTACCGGGTTGGACTCAAGACGATAGTTACCGGATAAGGCGCAGCGGTCG
GGCTGAACGGGGGGTTCGTGCACACAGCCCAGCTTGGAGCGAACGACCTACACCGAACTGAGATACCTAC
AGCGTGAGCTATGAGAAAGCGCCACGCTTCCCGAAGGGAGAAAGGCGGACAGGTATCCGGTAAGCGGCAG
GGTCGGAACAGGAGAGCGCACGAGGGAGCTTCCAGGGGGAAACGCCTGGTATCTTTATAGTCCTGTCGGG
TTTCGCCACCTCTGACTTGAGCGTCGATTTTTGTGATGCTCGTCAGGGGGGCGGAGCCTATGGAAAAACG
CCAGCAACGCGGCCTTTTTACGGTTCCTGGCCTTTTGCTGGCCTTTTGCTCACATGTTCTTTCCTGCGTT
ATCCCCTGATTCTGTGGATAACCGTATTACCGCCTTTGAGTGAGCTGATACCGCTCGCCGCAGCCGAACG
ACCGAGCGCAGCGAGTCAGTGAGCGAGGAAGCGGAAGAGCGCCCAATACGCAAACCGCCTCTCCCCGCGC
GTTGGCCGATTCATTAATGCAGCGGATCCAGACATGATAAGATACATTGATGAGTTTGGACAAACCACAA
CTAGAATGCAGTGAAAAAAATGCTTTATTTGTGAAATTTGTGATGCTATTGCTTTATTTGTAACCATTAT
AAGCTGCAATAAACAAGTTAGCTTTTTGCAAAAGCCTAGGCCTCCAAAAAAGCCTCCTCACTACTTCTGG
AATAGCTCAGAGGCCGAGGCGGCCTCGGCCTCTGCATAAATAAAAAAAATTAGTCAGCCATGGGGCGGAG
AATGGGCGGAACTGGGCGGAGTTAGGGGCGGGATGGGCGGAGTTAGGGGCGGGACTATGGTTGCTGACTA
ATTGAGATGCGGATCCGCTGGCACGACAGGTTTCCCGACTGGAAAGCGGGCAGTGAGCGCAACGCAATTA
ATGTGAGTTAGCTCACTCATTAGGCACCCCAGGCTTTACACTTTATGCTTCCGGCTCGTATGTTGTGTGG
AATTGTGAGCGGATAACAATTTCACACAGGAAACAGCTATGACCATGATTACGCCAAGCTTGGGCTGCAG
GTCGAGGGATCTCCATAAGAGAAGAGGGACAGCTATGACTGGGAGTAGTCAGGAGAGGAGGAAAAATCTG
GCTAGTAAAACATGTAAGGAAAATTTTAGGGATGTTAAAGAAAAAAATAACACAAAACAAAATAT
Features (pLannotate 1.2.2; 29 found; start..end, strand, type, name):
    199..254     -  polyA_signal   β-globin poly(A) signal: rabbit β-globin polyadenylation signal (Gil and Proudfoot, 1987)
    340..475     -  LTR            3' LTR (ΔU3) (fragment): self-inactivating 3' long terminal repeat (LTR) from HIV-1
    477..545     -  CDS            nef (fragment): NEF_HV1Z2 - Experimental evidence at protein level: Swiss-Prot protein existence level 1. Extracellular Nef protein targets CD4(+) T-lymphocytes for apoptosis by interacting with CXCR4 surface receptors. From Human immunodeficiency virus type 1 group M subtype D (isolate Z2/CDC-Z34) (HIV-1).
    571..765     -  CDS            CBFA2T3 (fragment): MTG16_HUMAN - Also known as MTG16, MTGR2, ZMYND4. Experimental evidence at protein level: Swiss-Prot protein existence level 1. Isoform 2 functions as an A-kinase-anchoring protein (PubMed:11823486). From Homo sapiens (Human).
    808..1524    -  CDS            mEGFP: mEGFP is a basic (constitutively fluorescent) green fluorescent protein published in 2002, derived from Aequorea victoria. It has moderate acid sensitivity.
   1538..1575    -  misc_feature   MCS (fragment): multiple cloning site
   1574..1590    -  promoter       tight TRE promoter (fragment): Tet-responsive promoter PTight, consisting of seven tet operator sequences followed by the minimal CMV promoter
   1606..1809    -  promoter       CMV promoter: human cytomegalovirus (CMV) immediate early promoter
   1810..2113    -  enhancer       CMV enhancer: human cytomegalovirus immediate early enhancer
   2181..2197    -  misc_feature   MCS (fragment): multiple cloning site
   2197..2222    -  CDS            Rev (fragment): human immunodeficiency virus 1 (HIV-1) Rev protein; rev; enhances nuclear export of unspliced and incompletely spliced viral mRNAs
   2599..2832    -  misc_feature   RRE: The Rev response element (RRE) of HIV-1 allows for Rev-dependent mRNA export from the nucleus to the cytoplasm.
   2966..3049    -  CDS            vif (fragment): VIF_HV1BR - Experimental evidence at protein level: Swiss-Prot protein existence level 1. Counteracts the innate antiviral activity of host APOBEC3F and APOBEC3G. Forms a complex with host APOBEC3F and APOBEC3G thus preventing the entry of these lethally hypermutating enzymes into progeny virions. Recruits an active E3 ubiquitin ligase complex composed of elongin BC, CUL5, and RBX2 to induce polyubiquitination of APOBEC3G and APOBEC3F. In turn, they are directed to the 26S proteasome for degradation. Vif interaction with APOBEC3G also blocks its cytidine deaminase activity in a proteasome-inde
   3192..3309    -  misc_feature   cPPT/CTS: central polypurine tract and central termination sequence of HIV-1
   3458..3817    -  CDS            HIV-1 gag (fragment): gag protein from human immunodeficiency virus 1; gag
   3801..3926    -  misc_feature   HIV-1 Ψ: packaging signal of human immunodeficiency virus type 1
   3973..4230    -  LTR            5' LTR (truncated): truncated 5' long terminal repeat (LTR) from HIV-1
   4232..4611    -  enhancer       CMV enhancer: human cytomegalovirus immediate early enhancer
   4642..4746    +  promoter       AmpR promoter: bla
   4747..5607    +  CDS            AmpR: β-lactamase; bla; confers resistance to ampicillin, carbenicillin, and related antibiotics
   5778..6366    +  rep_origin     ori: high-copy-number ColE1/pMB1/pBR322/pUC origin of replication
   6549..6603    +  CDS            lacI (fragment): lac repressor; lacI; The lac repressor binds to the lac operator to inhibit transcription in E. coli. This inhibition can be relieved by adding lactose or isopropyl-β-D-thiogalactopyranoside (IPTG).
   6605..6739    -  polyA_signal   SV40 poly(A) signal: SV40 polyadenylation signal
   6759..6894    -  rep_origin     SV40 ori: SV40 origin of replication
   6918..6940    -  promoter       SV40 promoter (fragment): SV40 enhancer and early promoter
   6947..6986    +  CDS            lacI (fragment): lac repressor; lacI; The lac repressor binds to the lac operator to inhibit transcription in E. coli. This inhibition can be relieved by adding lactose or isopropyl-β-D-thiogalactopyranoside (IPTG).
   6999..7020    +  protein_bind   CAP binding site: CAP binding activates transcription in the presence of cAMP. E. coli catabolite activator protein
   7035..7065    +  promoter       lac promoter: promoter for the E. coli lac operon
   7073..7089    +  protein_bind   lac operator: The lac repressor binds to the lac operator to inhibit transcription in E. coli. This inhibition can be relieved by adding lactose or isopropyl-β-D-thiogalactopyranoside (IPTG). lac repressor encoded by lacI
