[The description below was written by a language model from this plasmid's Addgene catalogue record and pLannotate feature annotations shown in this document.]
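Description:
CL20_mEGFP_FOidr_135 is a mammalian expression plasmid built on the CL20 backbone. The catalogue lists it only as a mammalian expression vector, but its annotated features show the architecture of a self-inactivating HIV-1 lentiviral transfer vector. A CMV enhancer is fused to a truncated 5' LTR, which would drive Tat-independent transcription of the vector genome. It is followed by the Ψ packaging signal with a partial gag sequence, the cPPT/CTS element, the Rev response element for Rev-dependent nuclear export, and a ΔU3 3' LTR fragment. A rabbit β-globin polyadenylation signal lies downstream of that LTR. Short vif, nef and Rev matches appear to be residual HIV-1 sequence rather than functional genes. The plasmid is propagated in E. coli through a high-copy ColE1/pUC-type origin with ampicillin selection, and the recombination-limiting host strain listed is typical for LTR-containing plasmids. An SV40 origin and poly(A) signal and some lac-derived remnants are also present in the backbone. No mammalian selection marker is annotated.

The payload sits between the RRE and the 3' LTR. An internal CMV enhancer/promoter drives monomeric EGFP fused at the N terminus of FOidr_135, an unmutated human intrinsically disordered region of about 65 residues. The segment is shared by the oncogenic fusion proteins PAX5–CBFA2T3 and PIEZO1–CBFA2T3, and the feature table places it in the CBFA2T3 (MTG16) portion. A very short tight-TRE match next to the promoter is most likely just minimal CMV sequence. According to the record, the construct is used to express the fluorescently tagged IDR in mammalian cells. The associated study examines links between protein condensate formation and RNA biology, so imaging the behaviour of the IDR in cells is the probable application.
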