Addgene plasmid #244687: CL20_mEGFP_FOidr_135
Purpose: Express mEGFP-tagged intrinsically disordered protein (IDR), FOidr_135, derived from human fusion protein PAX5_CBFA2T3; PIEZO1_CBFA2T3
Depositing lab: Richard Kriwacki. Depositing organization: St. Jude Children's Research Hospital. Publication: Proteome-wide computational analyses reveal links between protein condensate formation and RNA biology. Maiti S, Tripathi S, Baggett DW, Phillips AH, Park CG, Wang J, Wahiduzzaman, Freyaldenhoven WT, Kinger S, Pioso BJ, Bollinger JC, Somjee R, Lang B, Babu MM, Kriwacki RW. Sci Adv. 2025 Dec 5;11(49):eady1420. doi: 10.1126/sciadv.ady1420. Epub 2025 Dec 3. PubMed 41337585.
Backbone
  Vector backbone: CL20
  Vector type: Mammalian Expression
Growth in bacteria
  Bacterial resistance: Ampicillin, 100 μg/mL
  Growth temperature: 37°C
  Growth strain: NEB Stable
  Copy number: High Copy
Gene/Insert
  Gene/Insert name: FOidr_135
  Species: H. sapiens (human)
  Mutation: Unmutated
  Tag / fusion protein: monomeric EGFP (N terminal on insert)
  Cloning method: Restriction Enzyme; 5′ cloning site Unknown (unknown if destroyed)
Terms and licenses: Academic/Nonprofit Terms; Industry Terms: Not Available to Industry
Depositor comments: PAX5_CBFA2T3_842_906; PIEZO1_CBFA2T3_535_599
How to cite: CL20_mEGFP_FOidr_135 was a gift from Richard Kriwacki (Addgene plasmid # 244687 ; http://n2t.net/addgene:244687 ; RRID:Addgene_244687)
